Addgene plasmid #132414: CS2-H2B-EGFP
Purpose: To make synthetic mRNA encoding a nuclear EGFP
Depositing lab: David Kimelman. Depositing organization: University of Washington.
Backbone
  Vector backbone: pCS-H2B-mRFP1
  Backbone manufacturer: Megason lab (Addgene #53745)
  Backbone size w/o insert (bp): 4300
  Total vector size (bp): 5293
  Modifications to backbone: The RFP sequence in the original vector was replaced with EGFP
  Vector type: Synthetic mRNA production
Growth in bacteria
  Bacterial resistance: Ampicillin, 100 μg/mL
  Growth temperature: 37°C
  Growth strain: DH5alpha
  Copy number: High Copy
Gene/Insert
  Gene/Insert name: H2B-EGFP
  Species: Synthetic
  Insert size (bp): 1110
  GenBank ID: NC_025025.1 NC_000001.11
  Entrez Gene: H2BC21 (a.k.a. GL105, H2B, H2B-GL105, H2B.1, H2BE, H2BFQ, H2BGL105, H2BQ, HIST2H2BE)
  Promoter: SP6
  Cloning method: Restriction Enzyme; 5′ cloning site AgeI (not destroyed); 3′ cloning site NotI (not destroyed)
  Sequencing primers: 5′ GTCGGAGCAAGCTTGATTTAGGTGAC
Resource information
  A portion of this plasmid was derived from a plasmid made by: EGFP was from a plasmid created by Carl-Phillipe Heisenberg
Terms and licenses: Academic/Nonprofit Terms; Industry Terms: Not Available to Industry
How to cite: CS2-H2B-EGFP was a gift from David Kimelman (Addgene plasmid # 132414 ; http://n2t.net/addgene:132414 ; RRID:Addgene_132414)
