[The description below was written by a language model from this plasmid's Addgene catalogue record and pLannotate feature annotations shown in this document.]
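Description:
CS2-H2B-EGFP is a pCS2-type plasmid intended as a template for in vitro synthesis of mRNA encoding a nuclear-localised green fluorescent protein. It was derived from pCS-H2B-mRFP1 by replacing the red fluorescent protein coding sequence with EGFP, using AgeI and NotI sites that remain intact. The plasmid is about 5.3 kb and is maintained in E. coli at high copy from a ColE1/pUC-type origin under ampicillin selection (β-lactamase with its native promoter). An f1 phage origin and remnants of lac sequences (lac promoter and operator, CAP site, lacZα and lacI fragments) are carried over from the parental cloning backbone.

The payload is a roughly 1.1 kb fusion of human histone H2B to the N-terminus of mammalian codon-optimised EGFP. Because H2B is incorporated into chromatin, the fusion labels nuclei and chromosomes. The catalogue entry links the histone to H2BC21, whereas the automated annotation labels it as HIST1H2BJ, so the exact H2B paralogue is not resolved by the record. Just upstream of the open reading frame lie the simian CMV IE94 enhancer/promoter and an SP6 promoter. SP6 polymerase can therefore transcribe sense mRNA in vitro, while the CMV element could in principle drive expression directly from transfected or injected DNA. An SV40 polyadenylation signal is annotated downstream of the coding sequence, although on the opposite strand. A Gateway attB2 site, short T7 promoter fragments and a T3 promoter in the reverse orientation also flank the insert. The stated use is the production of synthetic mRNA for nuclear EGFP labelling. The record does not specify the organism or delivery method in which that mRNA is used.
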