Features (pLannotate 1.2.2; 18 found; start..end, strand, type, name):
     44..61      -  promoter       T7 promoter (fragment): promoter for bacteriophage T7 RNA polymerase
     80..457     +  CDS            H2B: human histone H2B; HIST1H2BJ
    470..1189    +  CDS            EGFP: the original enhanced GFP (Yang et al., 1996) mammalian codon-optimized
   1191..1215    -  protein_bind   attB2: mutant version of attB; recombination site for the Gateway® BP reaction BP Clonase™
   1238..1255    -  promoter       T7 promoter (fragment): promoter for bacteriophage T7 RNA polymerase
   1260..1394    -  polyA_signal   SV40 poly(A) signal: SV40 polyadenylation signal
   1507..1525    -  promoter       T3 promoter: promoter for bacteriophage T3 RNA polymerase
   1570..1586    -  protein_bind   lac operator: The lac repressor binds to the lac operator to inhibit transcription in E. coli. This inhibition can be relieved by adding lactose or isopropyl-β-D-thiogalactopyranoside (IPTG). lac repressor encoded by lacI
   1594..1624    -  promoter       lac promoter: promoter for the E. coli lac operon
   1639..1660    -  protein_bind   CAP binding site: CAP binding activates transcription in the presence of cAMP. E. coli catabolite activator protein
   1673..1765    -  CDS            lacI (fragment): lac repressor; lacI; The lac repressor binds to the lac operator to inhibit transcription in E. coli. This inhibition can be relieved by adding lactose or isopropyl-β-D-thiogalactopyranoside (IPTG).
   1948..2536    -  rep_origin     ori: high-copy-number ColE1/pMB1/pBR322/pUC origin of replication
   2707..3567    -  CDS            AmpR: β-lactamase; bla; confers resistance to ampicillin, carbenicillin, and related antibiotics
   3568..3672    -  promoter       AmpR promoter: bla
   3725..4153    -  rep_origin     f1 ori (sequence partly withheld): f1 bacteriophage origin of replication; arrow indicates direction of (+) strand synthesis
   4158..4224    -  CDS            lacZα (fragment): LacZα fragment of β-galactosidase; lacZ fragment
   4231..5208    +  promoter       CMV IE94 promoter: enhancer/promoter region of simian cytomegalovirus major immediate early transcription unit IE94
   5243..5261    +  promoter       SP6 promoter: promoter for bacteriophage SP6 RNA polymerase
>Addgene plasmid #132414 | CS2-H2B-EGFP | addgene full sequence | sequence record 257700 | Addgene NGS Result
GGATCCCATCGATTCGAATTCAAGGCCTCTCGAGCCTCTAGAACTATAGTGAGTCGTATTACTCGACGGT
ACCGCCACCATGCCAGAGCCAGCGAAGTCTGCTCCCGCCCCGAAAAAGGGCTCCAAGAAGGCGGTGACTA
AGGCGCAGAAGAAAGGCGGCAAGAAGCGCAAGCGCAGCCGCAAGGAGAGCTATTCCATCTATGTGTACAA
GGTTCTGAAGCAGGTCCACCCTGACACCGGCATTTCGTCCAAGGCCATGGGCATCATGAATTCGTTTGTG
AACGACATTTTCGAGCGCATCGCAGGTGAGGCTTCCCGCCTGGCGCATTACAACAAGCGCTCGACCATCA
CCTCCAGGGAGATCCAGACGGCCGTGCGCCTGCTGCTGCCTGGGGAGTTGGCCAAGCACGCCGTGTCCGA
GGGTACTAAGGCCATCACCAAGTACACCAGCGCTAAGGATCCACCGGTCATGGTGAGCAAGGGCGAGGAG
CTGTTCACCGGGGTGGTGCCCATCCTGGTCGAGCTGGACGGCGACGTAAACGGCCACAAGTTCAGCGTGT
CCGGCGAGGGCGAGGGCGATGCCACCTACGGCAAGCTGACCCTGAAGTTCATCTGCACCACCGGCAAGCT
GCCCGTGCCCTGGCCCACCCTCGTGACCACCCTGACCTACGGCGTGCAGTGCTTCAGCCGCTACCCCGAC
CACATGAAGCAGCACGACTTCTTCAAGTCCGCCATGCCCGAAGGCTACGTCCAGGAGCGCACCATCTTCT
TCAAGGACGACGGCAACTACAAGACCCGCGCCGAGGTGAAGTTCGAGGGCGACACCCTGGTGAACCGCAT
CGAGCTGAAGGGCATCGACTTCAAGGAGGACGGCAACATCCTGGGGCACAAGCTGGAGTACAACTACAAC
AGCCACAACGTCTATATCATGGCCGACAAGCAGAAGAACGGCATCAAGGTGAACTTCAAGATCCGCCACA
ACATCGAGGACGGCAGCGTGCAGCTCGCCGACCACTACCAGCAGAACACCCCCATCGGCGACGGCCCCGT
GCTGCTGCCCGACAACCACTACCTGAGCACCCAGTCCGCCCTGAGCAAAGACCCCAACGAGAAGCGCGAT
CACATGGTCCTGCTGGAGTTCGTGACCGCCGCCGGGATCACTCTCGGCATGGACGAGCTGTACAAGTAAT
ACCCAGCTTTCTTGTACAAAGTGGTTGATCCTCTCGAGCCTCTAGAACTATAGTGAGTCGTATTACGTAG
ATCCAGACATGATAAGATACATTGATGAGTTTGGACAAACCACAACTAGAATGCAGTGAAAAAAATGCTT
TATTTGTGAAATTTGTGATGCTATTGCTTTATTTGTAACCATTATAAGCTGCAATAAACAAGTTAACAAC
AACAATTGCATTCATTTTATGTTTCAGGTTCAGGGGGAGGTGTGGGAGGTTTTTTAATTCGCGGCCGCGG
CGCCAATGCATTGGGCCCGGTACCCAGCTTTTGTTCCCTTTAGTGAGGGTTAATTGCGCGCTTGGCGTAA
TCATGGTCATAGCTGTTTCCTGTGTGAAATTGTTATCCGCTCACAATTCCACACAACATACGAGCCGGGA
GCATAAAGTGTAAAGCCTGGGGTGCCTAATGAGTGAGCTAACTCACATTAATTGCGTTGCGCTCACTGCC
CGCTTTCCAGTCGGGAAACCTGTCGTGCCAGCTGCATTAATGAATCGGCCAACGCGCGGGGAGAGGCGGT
TTGCGTATTGGGCGCTCTTCCGCTTCCTCGCTCACTGACTCGCTGCGCTCGGTCGTTCGGCTGCGGCGAG
CGGTATCAGCTCACTCAAAGGCGGTAATACGGTTATCCACAGAATCAGGGGATAACGCAGGAAAGAACAT
GTGAGCAAAAGGCCAGCAAAAGGCCAGGAACCGTAAAAAGGCCGCGTTGCTGGCGTTTTTCCATAGGCTC
CGCCCCCCTGACGAGCATCACAAAAATCGACGCTCAAGTCAGAGGTGGCGAAACCCGACAGGACTATAAA
GATACCAGGCGTTTCCCCCTGGAAGCTCCCTCGTGCGCTCTCCTGTTCCGACCCTGCCGCTTACCGGATA
CCTGTCCGCCTTTCTCCCTTCGGGAAGCGTGGCGCTTTCTCATAGCTCACGCTGTAGGTATCTCAGTTCG
GTGTAGGTCGTTCGCTCCAAGCTGGGCTGTGTGCACGAACCCCCCGTTCAGCCCGACCGCTGCGCCTTAT
CCGGTAACTATCGTCTTGAGTCCAACCCGGTAAGACACGACTTATCGCCACTGGCAGCAGCCACTGGTAA
CAGGATTAGCAGAGCGAGGTATGTAGGCGGTGCTACAGAGTTCTTGAAGTGGTGGCCTAACTACGGCTAC
ACTAGAAGAACAGTATTTGGTATCTGCGCTCTGCTGAAGCCAGTTACCTTCGGAAAAAGAGTTGGTAGCT
CTTGATCCGGCAAACAAACCACCGCTGGTAGCGGTGGTTTTTTTGTTTGCAAGCAGCAGATTACGCGCAG
AAAAAAAGGATCTCAAGAAGATCCTTTGATCTTTTCTACGGGGTCTGACGCTCAGTGGAACGAAAACTCA
CGTTAAGGGATTTTGGTCATGAGATTATCAAAAAGGATCTTCACCTAGATCCTTTTAAATTAAAAATGAA
GTTTTAAATCAATCTAAAGTATATATGAGTAAACTTGGTCTGACAGTTACCAATGCTTAATCAGTGAGGC
ACCTATCTCAGCGATCTGTCTATTTCGTTCATCCATAGTTGCCTGACTCCCCGTCGTGTAGATAACTACG
ATACGGGAGGGCTTACCATCTGGCCCCAGTGCTGCAATGATACCGCGAGACCCACGCTCACCGGCTCCAG
ATTTATCAGCAATAAACCAGCCAGCCGGAAGGGCCGAGCGCAGAAGTGGTCCTGCAACTTTATCCGCCTC
CATCCAGTCTATTAATTGTTGCCGGGAAGCTAGAGTAAGTAGTTCGCCAGTTAATAGTTTGCGCAACGTT
GTTGCCATTGCTACAGGCATCGTGGTGTCACGCTCGTCGTTTGGTATGGCTTCATTCAGCTCCGGTTCCC
AACGATCAAGGCGAGTTACATGATCCCCCATGTTGTGCAAAAAAGCGGTTAGCTCCTTCGGTCCTCCGAT
CGTTGTCAGAAGTAAGTTGGCCGCAGTGTTATCACTCATGGTTATGGCAGCACTGCATAATTCTCTTACT
GTCATGCCATCCGTAAGATGCTTTTCTGTGACTGGTGAGTACTCAACCAAGTCATTCTGAGAATAGTGTA
TGCGGCGACCGAGTTGCTCTTGCCCGGCGTCAATACGGGATAATACCGCGCCACATAGCAGAACTTTAAA
AGTGCTCATCATTGGAAAACGTTCTTCGGGGCGAAAACTCTCAAGGATCTTACCGCTGTTGAGATCCAGT
TCGATGTAACCCACTCGTGCACCCAACTGATCTTCAGCATCTTTTACTTTCACCAGCGTTTCTGGGTGAG
CAAAAACAGGAAGGCAAAATGCCGCAAAAAAGGGAATAAGGGCGACACGGAAATGTTGAATACTCATACT
CTTCCTTTTTCAATATTATTGAAGCATTTATCAGGGTTATTGTCTCATGAGCGGATACATATTTGAATGT
ATTTAGAAAAATAAACAAATAGGGGTTCCGCGCACATTTCCCCGAAAAGTGCCACCTAAATTGTAAGCGT
TAATATTTTGTTAAAATTCGCGTTAAATTTTTGTTAAATCAGCTCATTTTTTAACCAATAGGCCGAAATC
GGCAAAATCCCTTATAAATCAAAAGAATAGACCGAGATAGGGT
[37 nt withheld, positions 3824-3860]
AAAGAACGTGGACTCCAACGTCAAAGG
[49 nt withheld, positions 3888-3936]
T
[91 nt withheld, positions 3938-4028]
G
[124 nt withheld, positions 4030-4153]
CCCATTCGCCATTCAGGCTGCGCAACTGTTGGGAAGGGCGATCGGTGCGGGCCTCTTCGCTATTACGCCA
GTCGACCGCCAATTCAATATGGCGTATATGGACTCATGCCAATTCAATATGGTGGATCTGGACCTGTGCC
AATTCAATATGGCGTATATGGACTCGTGCCAATTCAATATGGTGGATCTGGACCCCAGCCAATTCAATAT
GGCGGACTTGGCACCATGCCAATTCAATATGGCGGACCTGGCACTGTGCCAACTGGGGAGGGGTCTACTT
GGCACGGTGCCAAGTTTGAGGAGGGGTCTTGGCCCTGTGCCAAGTCCGCCATATTGAATTGGCATGGTGC
CAATAATGGCGGCCATATTGGCTATATGCCAGGATCAATATATAGGCAATATCCAATATGGCCCTATGCC
AATATGGCTATTGGCCAGGTTCAATACTATGTATTGGCCCTATGCCATATAGTATTCCATATATGGGTTT
TCCTATTGACGTAGATAGCCCCTCCCAATGGGCGGTCCCATATACCATATATGGGGCTTCCTAATACCGC
CCATAGCCACTCCCCCATTGACGTCAATGGTCTCTATATATGGTCTTTCCTATTGACGTCATATGGGCGG
TCCTATTGACGTATATGGCGCCTCCCCCATTGACGTCAATTACGGTAAATGGCCCGCCTGGCTCAATGCC
CATTGACGTCAATAGGACCACCCACCATTGACGTCAATGGGATGGCTCATTGCCCATTCATATCCGTTCT
CACGCCCCCTATTGACGTCAATGACGGTAAATGGCCCACTTGGCAGTACATCAATATCTATTAATAGTAA
CTTGGCAAGTACATTACTATTGGAAGTACGCCAGGGTACATTGGCAGTACTCCCATTGACGTCAATGGCG
GTAAATGGCCCGCGATGGCTGCCAAGTACATCCCCATTGACGTCAATGGGGAGGGGCAATGACGCAAATG
GGCGTTCCATTGACGTAAATGGGCGGTAGGCGTGCCTAATGGGAGGTCTATATAAGCAATGCTCGTTTAG
GGAACCGCCATTCTGCCTGGGGACGTCGGAGCAAGCTTGATTTAGGTGACACTATAGAATACAAGCTACT
TGTTCTTTTTGCA
